>Addgene plasmid #206381 | pET-GFP-miniSOX | addgene full sequence | sequence record 408445 | Addgene NGS Result
TGGCGAATGGG
[124 nt withheld, positions 12-135]
C
[91 nt withheld, positions 137-227]
A
[49 nt withheld, positions 229-277]
CCTTTGACGTTGGAGTCCACGTTCTTT
[37 nt withheld, positions 305-341]
ACCCTATCTCGGTCTATTCTTTTGATTTATAAGGGATTTTGCCGATTTCGGCCTATTGGTTAAAAAATGA
GCTGATTTAACAAAAATTTAACGCGAATTTTAACAAACTAGTAACGTTTACAATTTCAGGTGGCACTTTT
CGGGGAAATGTGCGCGGAACCCCTATTTGTTTATTTTTCTAAATACATTCAAATATGTATCCGCTCATGA
ATTAATTCTTAGAAAAACTCATCGAGCATCAAATGAAACTGCAATTTATTCATATCAGGATTATCAATAC
CATATTTTTGAAAAAGCCGTTTCTGTAATGAAGGAGAAAACTCACCGAGGCAGTTCCATAGGATGGCAAG
ATCCTGGTATCGGTCTGCGATTCCGACTCGTCCAACATCAATACAACCTATTAATTTCCCCTCGTCAAAA
ATAAGGTTATCAAGTGAGAAATCACCATGAGTGACGACTGAATCCGGTGAGAATGGCAAAAGTTTATGCA
TTTCTTTCCAGACTTGTTCAACAGGCCAGCCATTACGCTCGTCATCAAAATCACTCGCATCAACCAAACC
GTTATTCATTCGTGATTGCGCCTGAGCGAGACGAAATACGCGATCGCTGTTAAAAGGACAATTACAAACA
GGAATCGAATGCAACCGGCGCAGGAACACTGCCAGCGCATCAACAATGTTTTCACCTGAATCAGGATATT
CTTCTAATACCTGGAATGCTGTTTTCCCGGGGATCGCAGTGGTGAGTAACCATGCATCATCAGGAGTACG
GATAAAATGCTTGATGGTCGGAAGAGGCATAAATTCCGTCAGCCAGTTTAGTCTGACCATCTCATCTGTA
ACATCATTGGCAACGCTACCTTTGCCATGTTTCAGAAACAACTCTGGCGCATCGGGCTTCCCATACAATC
GATAGATTGTCGCACCTGATTGCCCGACATTATCGCGAGCCCATTTATACCCATATAAATCAGCATCCAT
GTTGGAATTTAATCGCGGCCTAGAGCAAGACGTTTCCCGTTGAATATGGCTCATAACACCCCTTGTATTA
CTGTTTATGTAAGCAGACAGTTTTATTGTTCATGACCAAAATCCCTTAACGTGAGTTTTCGTTCCACTGA
GCGTCAGACCCCGTAGAAAAGATCAAAGGATCTTCTTGAGATCCTTTTTTTCTGCGCGTAATCTGCTGCT
TGCAAACAAAAAAACCACCGCTACCAGCGGTGGTTTGTTTGCCGGATCAAGAGCTACCAACTCTTTTTCC
GAAGGTAACTGGCTTCAGCAGAGCGCAGATACCAAATACTGTCCTTCTAGTGTAGCCGTAGTTAGGCCAC
CACTTCAAGAACTCTGTAGCACCGCCTACATACCTCGCTCTGCTAATCCTGTTACCAGTGGCTGCTGCCA
GTGGCGATAAGTCGTGTCTTACCGGGTTGGACTCAAGACGATAGTTACCGGATAAGGCGCAGCGGTCGGG
CTGAACGGGGGGTTCGTGCACACAGCCCAGCTTGGAGCGAACGACCTACACCGAACTGAGATACCTACAG
CGTGAGCTATGAGAAAGCGCCACGCTTCCCGAAGGGAGAAAGGCGGACAGGTATCCGGTAAGCGGCAGGG
TCGGAACAGGAGAGCGCACGAGGGAGCTTCCAGGGGGAAACGCCTGGTATCTTTATAGTCCTGTCGGGTT
TCGCCACCTCTGACTTGAGCGTCGATTTTTGTGATGCTCGTCAGGGGGGCGGAGCCTATGGAAAAACGCC
AGCAACGCGGCCTTTTTACGGTTCCTGGCCTTTTGCTGGCCTTTTGCTCACATGTTCTTTCCTGCGTTAT
CCCCTGATTCTGTGGATAACCGTATTACCGCCTTTGAGTGAGCTGATACCGCTCGCCGCAGCCGAACGAC
CGAGCGCAGCGAGTCAGTGAGCGAGGAAGCGGAAGAGCGCCTGATGCGGTATTTTCTCCTTACGCATCTG
TGCGGTATTTCACACCGCAATGGTGCACTCTCAGTACAATCTGCTCTGATGCCGCATAGTTAAGCCAGTA
TACACTCCGCTATCGCTACGTGACTGGGTCATGGCTGCGCCCCGACACCCGCCAACACCCGCTGACGCGC
CCTGACGGGCTTGTCTGCTCCCGGCATCCGCTTACAGACAAGCTGTGACCGTCTCCGGGAGCTGCATGTG
TCAGAGGTTTTCACCGTCATCACCGAAACGCGCGAGGCAGCTGCGGTAAAGCTCATCAGCGTGGTCGTGA
AGCGATTCACAGATGTCTGCCTGTTCATCCGCGTCCAGCTCGTTGAGTTTCTCCAGAAGCGTTAATGTCT
GGCTTCTGATAAAGCGGGCCATGTTAAGGGCGGTTTTTTCCTGTTTGGTCACTGATGCCTCCGTGTAAGG
GGGATTTCTGTTCATGGGGGTAATGATACCGATGAAACGAGAGAGGATGCTCACGATACGGGTTACTGAT
GATGAACATGCCCGGTTACTGGAACGTTGTGAGGGTAAACAACTGGCGGTATGGATGCGGCGGGACCAGA
GAAAAATCACTCAGGGTCAATGCCAGCGCTTCGTTAATACAGATGTAGGTGTTCCACAGGGTAGCCAGCA
GCATCCTGCGATGCAGATCCGGAACATAATGGTGCAGGGCGCTGACTTCCGCGTTTCCAGACTTTACGAA
ACACGGAAACCGAAGACCATTCATGTTGTTGCTCAGGTCGCAGACGTTTTGCAGCAGCAGTCGCTTCACG
TTCGCTCGCGTATCGGTGATTCATTCTGCTAACCAGTAAGGCAACCCCGCCAGCCTAGCCGGGTCCTCAA
CGACAGGAGCACGATCATGCGCACCCGTGGGGCCGCCATGCCGGCGATAATGGCCTGCTTCTCGCCGAAA
CGTTTGGTGGCGGGACCAGTGACGAAGGCTTGAGCGAGGGCGTGCAAGATTCCGAATACCGCAAGCGACA
GGCCGATCATCGTCGCGCTCCAGCGAAAGCGGTCCTCGCCGAAAATGACCCAGAGCGCTGCCGGCACCTG
TCCTACGAGTTGCATGATAAAGAAGACAGTCATAAGTGCGGCGACGATAGTCATGCCCCGCGCCCACCGG
AAGGAGCTGACTGGGTTGAAGGCTCTCAAGGGCATCGGTCGAGATCCCGGTGCCTAATGAGTGAGCTAAC
TTACATTAATTGCGTTGCGCTCACTGCCCGCTTTCCAGTCGGGAAACCTGTCGTGCCAGCTGCATTAATG
AATCGGCCAACGCGCGGGGAGAGGCGGTTTGCGTATTGGGCGCCAGGGTGGTTTTTCTTTTCACCAGTGA
GACGGGCAACAGCTGATTGCCCTTCACCGCCTGGCCCTGAGAGAGTTGCAGCAAGCGGTCCACGCTGGTT
TGCCCCAGCAGGCGAAAATCCTGTTTGATGGTGGTTAACGGCGGGATATAACATGAGCTGTCTTCGGTAT
CGTCGTATCCCACTACCGAGATATCCGCACCAACGCGCAGCCCGGACTCGGTAATGGCGCGCATTGCGCC
CAGCGCCATCTGATCGTTGGCAACCAGCATCGCAGTGGGAACGATACCCTCATTCAGCATTTGCATGGTT
TGTTGAAAACCGGACATGGCACTCCAGTCGCCTTCCCGTTCCGCTATCGGCTGAATTTGATTGCGAGTGA
GATATTTATGCCAGCCAGCCAGACGCAGACGCGCCGAGACAGAACTTAATGGGCCCGCTAACAGCGCGAT
TTGCTGGTGACCCAATGCGACCAGATGCTCCACGCCCAGTCGCGTACCGTCTTCATGGGAGAAAATAATA
CTGTTGATGGGTGTCTGGTCAGAGACATCAAGAAATAACGCCGGAACATTAGTGCAGGCAGCTTCCACAG
CAATGGCATCCTGGTCATCCAGCGGATAGTTAATGATCAGCCCACTGACGCGTTGCGCGAGAAGATTGTG
CACCGCCGCTTTACAGGCTTCGACGCCGCTTCGTTCTACCATCGACACCACCACGCTGGCACCCAGTTGA
TCGGCGCGAGATTTAATCGCCGCGACAATTTGCGACGGCGCGTGCAGGGCCAGACTGGAGGTGGCAACGC
CAATCAGCAACGACTGTTTGCCCGCCAGTTGTTGTGCCACGCGGTTGGGAATGTAATTCAGCTCCGCCAT
CGCCGCTTCCACTTTTTCCCGCGTTTTCGCAGAAACGTGGCTGGCCTGGTTCACCACGCGGGAAACGGTC
TGATAAGAGACACCGGCATACTCTGCGACATCGTATAACGTTACTGGTTTCACATTCACCACCCTGAATT
GACTCTCTTCCGGGCGCTATCATGCCATACCGCGAAAGGTTTTGCGCCATTCGATGGTGTCCGGGATCTC
GACGCTCTCCCTTATGCGACTCCTGCATTAGGAAGCAGCCCAGTAGTAGGTTGAGGCCGTTGAGCACCGC
CGCCGCAAGGAATGGTGCATGCAAGGAGATGGCGCCCAACAGTCCCCCGGCCACGGGGCCTGCCACCATA
CCCACGCCGAAACAAGCGCTCATGAGCCCGAAGTGGCGAGCCCGATCTTCCCCATCGGTGATGTCGGCGA
TATAGGCGCCAGCAACCGCACCTGTGGCGCCGGTGATGCCGGCCACGATGCGTCCGGCGTAGAGGATCGA
GATCTCGATCCCGCGAAATTAATACGACTCACTATAGGGGAATTGTGAGCGGATAACAATTCCCCTCTAG
AAATAATTTTGTTTAACTTTAAGAAGGAGATATACCATGCACCATCACCATCACCATGGGATCGAGGAAA
ACCTGTACTTCCAATCCGGTTCTGGAGTGAGCAAGGGCGAGGAGCTGTTCACCGGGGTGGTGCCCATCCT
GGTCGAGCTGGACGGCGACGTAAACGGCCACAAGTTCAGCGTGCGCGGCGAGGGCGAGGGCGATGCCACC
AACGGCAAGCTGACCCTGAAGTTCATCTGCACCACCGGCAAGCTGCCCGTGCCCTGGCCCACCCTCGTGA
CCACCCTGACCTACGGCGTGCAGTGCTTCAGCCGCTACCCCGACCACATGAAGCAGCACGACTTCTTCAA
GTCCGCCATGCCCGAAGGCTACGTCCAGGAGCGCACCATCTCCTTCAAGGACGACGGCACCTACAAGACC
CGCGCCGAGGTGAAGTTCGAGGGCGACACCCTGGTGAACCGCATCGAGCTGAAGGGCATCGACTTCAAGG
AGGACGGCAACATCCTGGGGCACAAGCTGGAGTACAACTTCAACAGCCACAACGTCTATATCACGGCCGA
CAAGCAGAAGAACGGCATCAAGGCGAACTTCAAGATCCGCCACAACGTCGAGGACGGCAGCGTGCAGCTC
GCCGACCACTACCAGCAGAACACCCCCATCGGCGACGGCCCCGTGCTGCTGCCCGACAACCACTACCTGA
GCACCCAGTCCAAGCTGAGCAAAGACCCCAACGAGAAGCGCGATCACATGGTCCTGCTGGAGTTCGTGAC
CGCCGCCGGGATCACTCTCGGCATGGACGAGCTGTACAAGGGTGCACCGGGTTCTGCGGGTTCTGCCGCA
GGTGGATCCGGTATGTCTCGCATCCGGCGGCCGATGAACGCCTTTATGGTGTGGGCCAAAGACGAACGCA
AGCGGTTGGCACAGCAGAACCCAGATCTGCACAACGCAGAGCTAAGCAAGATGCTAGGCAAGTCTTGGAA
GGCGTTGACCTTTGCAGAGAAGCGGCCCTTCAATGAAGAGGCCGTGCGGCTGCGCGTGCAGCATATGCAG
GACCACCCCAACTACAAGTACCGGCCGCGGCGGCGCAAGCAGGTGAAGCGCATGAAGCGGGTGGAGGGAG
GCTTCCTGCACGCTCTCGTCGAGCCCCAGGCCGGCGCGCTTGGTCCCGAGGGCGGCCGCGTGGCCATGGA
TGGCCTGGGTCTGCCTTTCCCGGAGCCGGGCTATCCGGCCGGTCCTCCGCTGATGTCTCCGCACATGGGC
CCCCACTATCGGGACTGCCAGGGACTGGGCGCTCCCGCGCTCGACGGCTACCCTCTGCCCACTCCGGACA
CATCCCCGCTGGATGGCGTGGAGCAGGACCCGGCTTTCTTTGCAGCCCCGCTGCCAGGGGACTGCCCGGC
GGCCGGCACCTACACTTACGCTCCAGTCTCGGACTATGCAGTGTCCGTAGAGCCGCCCGCTGGCCCCATG
CGAGTGGGGCCGGACCCCTCGGGCCCTGCGATGCCGGGGATCCTGGCGCCCCCCAGCGCTCTGCACCTGT
ACTACGGCGCGATGGGCTCGCCCGCCGCAAGTGCGGGGCGCGGTTTCCACGCGCAACCCCAGCAGCCGCT
GCAACCGCAGGCAGAGCTCCTAGGGGAGGTGGACCGCACGGAATTCGAACAGTATCTGCCCTTTGTGTAT
AAGCCCGAGATGGGTCTTCCCTACCAGGGACACGACTGCGGAGTGAACCTCTAACTAACCGAATTCGAGC
GCCGTCGACAAGCTTGCGGCCGCACTCGAGCACCACCACCACCACCACTGAGATCCGGCTGCTAACAAAG
CCCGAAAGGAAGCTGAGTTGGCTGCTGCCACCGCTGAGCAATAACTAGCATAACCCCTTGGGGCCTCTAA
ACGGGTCTTGAGGGGTTTTTTGCTGAAAGGAGGAACTATATCCGGAT
Features (pLannotate 1.2.2; 22 found; start..end, strand, type, name):
     12..440     +  rep_origin     f1 ori (sequence partly withheld): f1 bacteriophage origin of replication; arrow indicates direction of (+) strand synthesis
    494..551     +  promoter       AmpR promoter (fragment): bla
    560..1375    -  CDS            KanR: aminoglycoside phosphotransferase; aph(3')-Ia; confers resistance to kanamycin in bacteria or G418 (Geneticin®) in eukaryotes
   1497..2085    +  rep_origin     ori: high-copy-number ColE1/pMB1/pBR322/pUC origin of replication
   2271..2410    -  misc_feature   bom: basis of mobility region from pBR322
   2512..2703    -  CDS            rop: Rop protein, which maintains plasmids at low copy number; rop
   2720..3100    +  CDS            YPB1_ECOLX: Protein predicted: Swiss-Prot protein existence level 4. From Escherichia coli.
   3172..3463    -  CDS            TcR (fragment): tetracycline efflux protein; tet; confers resistance to tetracycline
   3478..3499    -  protein_bind   CAP binding site: CAP binding activates transcription in the presence of cAMP. E. coli catabolite activator protein
   3512..4594    -  CDS            lacI: lac repressor; lacI; The lac repressor binds to the lac operator to inhibit transcription in E. coli. This inhibition can be relieved by adding lactose or isopropyl-β-D-thiogalactopyranoside (IPTG).
   4595..4672    -  promoter       lacI promoter: lacI
   4680..4959    -  CDS            TcR (fragment): tetracycline efflux protein; tet; confers resistance to tetracycline
   4981..4999    +  promoter       T7 promoter: promoter for bacteriophage T7 RNA polymerase
   5000..5024    +  protein_bind   lac operator: The lac repressor binds to the lac operator to inhibit transcription in E. coli. This inhibition can be relieved by adding lactose or isopropyl-β-D-thiogalactopyranoside (IPTG). lac repressor encoded by lacI
   5039..5061    +  RBS            RBS: efficient ribosome binding site from bacteriophage T7 gene 10 (Olins and Rangwala, 1989)
   5071..5088    +  CDS            6xHis: 6xHis affinity tag
   5098..5114    +  CDS            TEV site (fragment): tobacco etch virus (TEV) protease recognition and cleavage site
   5128..5841    +  CDS            SiriusGFP: enhanced GFP (EGFP) derivative that exhibits robust folding and enhanced photostability (Zhong et al., 2019) mammalian codon-optimized
   5854..6762    +  CDS            Sox17 (fragment): SOX17_MOUSE - Also known as Sox-17. Experimental evidence at protein level: Swiss-Prot protein existence level 1. [Isoform 2]: Has no DNA-binding activity, and does not function as transcriptional activator. From Mus musculus (Mouse).
   6812..6829    +  CDS            9xHis (fragment): 9xHis affinity tag
   6839..6888    +  CDS            SET1 (fragment): solubility-enhancement tag derived from T7 phage gene 10B
   6896..6943    +  terminator     T7 terminator: transcription terminator for bacteriophage T7 RNA polymerase
