[The description below was written by a language model from this plasmid's Addgene catalogue record and pLannotate feature annotations shown in this document.]
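Description:
pET-GFP-miniSOX is a 6,968 bp bacterial expression plasmid built on a pET backbone for producing a recombinant EGFP–miniSOX fusion protein in E. coli. It is propagated through a ColE1/pMB1-type origin accompanied by the pBR322 bom site and the rop gene, which moderates copy number, and it also carries an f1 phage origin. Selection is by kanamycin, conferred by an aph(3')-Ia aminoglycoside phosphotransferase gene. Short tetracycline-resistance fragments and a predicted E. coli open reading frame appear in the annotation as backbone remnants, not functional elements.

The expression cassette follows the standard pET design: a T7 promoter immediately followed by a lac operator, with a plasmid-borne lacI gene supplying repressor, so transcription depends on T7 RNA polymerase in the host and is induced with IPTG. A T7 gene 10 ribosome binding site drives translation of an open reading frame that begins with a 6xHis tag and a sequence matching part of a TEV protease site, continues into a GFP coding sequence (the record calls it EGFP; the automated annotation matches it to the EGFP derivative SiriusGFP), and then runs into a roughly 900 bp fragment of mouse Sox17 corresponding to the miniSOX insert. A second stretch of histidine codons and a short match to a T7 gene 10B-derived solubility tag lie downstream, before the T7 terminator; whether these are translated as part of the fusion is not stated. The insert was assembled by Gibson cloning. The construct serves to make fluorescent, affinity-purifiable miniSOX protein, in the context of work on engineered SOX17 variants for inducing and maintaining pluripotency.
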