Addgene plasmid #206381: pET-GFP-miniSOX
Purpose: Expresses EGFP fused miniSOX in bacteria, for protein production.
Depositing lab: Ralf Jauch. Depositing organization: University of Hong Kong. Publication: Evaluation of the determinants for improved pluripotency induction and maintenance by engineered SOX17. Hu H, Ho DHH, Tan DS, MacCarthy CM, Yu CH, Weng M, Scholer HR, Jauch R. Nucleic Acids Res. 2023 Aug 23:gkad597. doi: 10.1093/nar/gkad597. PubMed 37607832.
Backbone
  Vector backbone: pET
  Vector type: Bacterial Expression
Growth in bacteria
  Bacterial resistance: Kanamycin, 50 μg/mL
  Growth temperature: 37°C
  Growth strain: DH5alpha
  Copy number: Unknown
Gene/Insert
  Gene/Insert name: miniSOX
  Species: M. musculus (mouse)
  Tag / fusion protein: EGFP (N terminal on insert)
  Cloning method: Gibson Cloning
Terms and licenses: Academic/Nonprofit Terms; Industry Terms: Not Available to Industry
How to cite: pET-GFP-miniSOX was a gift from Ralf Jauch (Addgene plasmid # 206381 ; http://n2t.net/addgene:206381 ; RRID:Addgene_206381)
